Addgene plasmid #249545: pCas9-EGFP_SLEEK
Purpose: Insert the Cas9-EGFP into exon 9 of GAPDH for stable expression.
Depositing lab: Joe Zhang. Depositing organization: Shenzhen Bay Laboratory. Publication: Protocol for high-efficiency generation of iPSCs stably expressing Cas9-EGFP using the selection by essential gene exon knockin method. Zhang Y, Yang H, Yang Y, Lu Z, Cheng L, Tan H, Zhang JZ. STAR Protoc. 2025 Jul 4;6(3):103928. doi: 10.1016/j.xpro.2025.103928. PubMed 40618370.
Backbone
  Vector backbone: px459
  Vector type: CRISPR
Growth in bacteria
  Bacterial resistance: Ampicillin, 100 μg/mL
  Growth temperature: 37°C
  Growth strain: DH5alpha
  Copy number: Unknown
Gene/Insert
  Gene/Insert name: 5'arm-Exon9-Cas9-EGFP-3'arm
  Species: H. sapiens (human), Synthetic
  Insert size (bp): 6379
  Promoter: U6 promoter
  Tag / fusion protein: EGFP
  Cloning method: Gibson Cloning
  Sequencing primers: 5′ ggacgaaacaccgatttagactacAAGACTGTGGATGGCCCCTCCGGGAA; 3′ gttttagtccccttcgtttttgggACTGGAGCGAGGAGAGGAAAAGGCCT
Terms and licenses: Academic/Nonprofit Terms; Industry Terms: Not Available to Industry
How to cite: pCas9-EGFP_SLEEK was a gift from Joe Zhang (Addgene plasmid # 249545 ; http://n2t.net/addgene:249545 ; RRID:Addgene_249545)
