[The description below was written by a language model from this plasmid's Addgene catalogue record and pLannotate feature annotations shown in this document.]
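Description:
pCas9-EGFP_SLEEK is a 9.5 kb CRISPR knock-in donor plasmid built on a px459-derived backbone, designed to place a Cas9-EGFP cassette into exon 9 of the human GAPDH gene so that cells express the nuclease and reporter stably. It is maintained in E. coli through a high-copy ColE1/pUC-type origin and selected with ampicillin (AmpR/bla under its own promoter). An f1 phage origin and small remnants of pBR322 bom and rop sequences are also present. No mammalian drug-resistance marker is annotated.

The roughly 6.4 kb insert, assembled by Gibson cloning, is recorded as 5' arm–exon 9–Cas9–EGFP–3' arm. In the feature table, GAPDH coding fragments sit upstream of the payload and another GAPDH fragment lies just after it, consistent with homology arms and a replacement copy of the exon. Between them are the full Streptococcus pyogenes Cas9 coding sequence (annotated in two contiguous halves), a nucleoplasmin NLS, a GFP-family fluorescent protein and a bGH polyadenylation signal. The annotation tool labels the fluorescent protein EBFP, but the catalogue identifies it as EGFP. No dedicated Pol II promoter is annotated, which fits expression from the endogenous GAPDH locus after integration. How the GAPDH, Cas9 and EGFP reading frames are linked is not stated.

A human U6 promoter sits directly upstream of the 5' arm, preceded by guide-scaffold fragments and two MS2 stem loops, but no spacer or complete guide cassette is annotated, and the record does not explain their role. The associated protocol uses selection by essential gene exon knock-in (SLEEK), which relies on correct integration restoring an essential gene, to generate iPSCs stably expressing Cas9-EGFP.
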