Features (pLannotate 1.2.2; 21 found; start..end, strand, type, name):
    138..726     +  rep_origin     ori: high-copy-number ColE1/pMB1/pBR322/pUC origin of replication
    806..824     +  misc_RNA       MS2 stem loop: stem loop that binds the bacteriophage MS2 coat protein
    835..871     +  misc_RNA       gRNA scaffold (fragment): guide RNA scaffold for the Streptococcus pyogenes CRISPR/Cas9 system
    876..894     +  misc_RNA       MS2 stem loop: stem loop that binds the bacteriophage MS2 coat protein
    905..924     +  misc_RNA       gRNA scaffold (fragment): guide RNA scaffold for the Streptococcus pyogenes CRISPR/Cas9 system
    932..975     +  misc_RNA       gRNA scaffold (fragment): guide RNA scaffold for the Streptococcus pyogenes CRISPR/Cas9 system
    985..1225    +  promoter       U6 promoter: RNA polymerase III promoter for human U6 snRNA
   1246..1632    +  CDS            GAPDH (fragment): G3P_HUMAN - Also known as GAPD From Homo sapiens (Human).
   1728..1799    +  CDS            GAPDH (fragment): G3P_HUMAN - Also known as GAPD From Homo sapiens (Human).
   1908..3509    +  CDS            Cas9(N): N-terminal portion of Streptococcus pyogenes Cas9 (Zetsche et al., 2015)
   3510..6008    +  CDS            Cas9(C): C-terminal portion of Streptococcus pyogenes Cas9 (Zetsche et al., 2015)
   6009..6056    +  CDS            nucleoplasmin NLS: bipartite nuclear localization signal from nucleoplasmin
   6126..6842    +  CDS            EBFP: enhanced blue variant of GFP mammalian codon-optimized
   6894..7118    +  polyA_signal   bGH poly(A) signal: bovine growth hormone polyadenylation signal
   7120..7173    +  CDS            GAPDH (fragment): G3P_HUMAN - Also known as GAPD From Homo sapiens (Human).
   7673..7723    -  misc_feature   bom (fragment): basis of mobility region from pBR322
   7742..8197    +  rep_origin     f1 ori (sequence partly withheld): f1 bacteriophage origin of replication; arrow indicates direction of (+) strand synthesis
   8198..8247    -  misc_feature   bom (fragment): basis of mobility region from pBR322
   8349..8384    -  CDS            rop (fragment): Rop protein, which maintains plasmids at low copy number; rop
   8479..8583    +  promoter       AmpR promoter: bla
   8584..9444    +  CDS            AmpR: β-lactamase; bla; confers resistance to ampicillin, carbenicillin, and related antibiotics
>Addgene plasmid #249545 | pCas9-EGFP_SLEEK | addgene full sequence | sequence record 499140 | Addgene NGS Result
ATTGATTTAAAACTTCATTTTTAATTTAAAAGGATCTAGGTGAAGATCCTTTTTGATAATCTCATGACCA
AAATCCCTTAACGTGAGTTTTCGTTCCACTGAGCGTCAGACCCCGTAGAAAAGATCAAAGGATCTTCTTG
AGATCCTTTTTTTCTGCGCGTAATCTGCTGCTTGCAAACAAAAAAACCACCGCTACCAGCGGTGGTTTGT
TTGCCGGATCAAGAGCTACCAACTCTTTTTCCGAAGGTAACTGGCTTCAGCAGAGCGCAGATACCAAATA
CTGTTCTTCTAGTGTAGCCGTAGTTAGGCCACCACTTCAAGAACTCTGTAGCACCGCCTACATACCTCGC
TCTGCTAATCCTGTTACCAGTGGCTGCTGCCAGTGGCGATAAGTCGTGTCTTACCGGGTTGGACTCAAGA
CGATAGTTACCGGATAAGGCGCAGCGGTCGGGCTGAACGGGGGGTTCGTGCACACAGCCCAGCTTGGAGC
GAACGACCTACACCGAACTGAGATACCTACAGCGTGAGCTATGAGAAAGCGCCACGCTTCCCGAAGGGAG
AAAGGCGGACAGGTATCCGGTAAGCGGCAGGGTCGGAACAGGAGAGCGCACGAGGGAGCTTCCAGGGGGA
AACGCCTGGTATCTTTATAGTCCTGTCGGGTTTCGCCACCTCTGACTTGAGCGTCGATTTTTGTGATGCT
CGTCAGGGGGGCGGAGCCTATGGAAAAACGCCAGCAACGCGGCCTTTTTACGGTTCCTGGCCTTTTGCTG
GCCTTTTGCTCAGCTAGCGTTTTAGAGCTAGGCCAACATGAGGATCACCCATGTCTGCAGGGCCTAGCAA
GTTAAAATAAGGCTAGTCCGTTATCAACTTGGCCAACATGAGGATCACCCATGTCTGCAGGGCCAAGTGG
CACCGAGTCGGTGCTTTTTTTGTTTTAGAGCTAGAAATAGCAAGTTAAAATAAGGCTAGTCCGTTTTTAC
CGGTGAGGGCCTATTTCCCATGATTCCTTCATATTTGCATATACGATACAAGGCTGTTAGAGAGATAATT
GGAATTAATTTGACTGTAAACACAAAGATATTAGTACAAAATACGTGACGTAGAAAGTAATAATTTCTTG
GGTAGTTTGCAGTTTTAAAATTATGTTTTAAAATGGACTATCATATGCTTACCGTAACTTGAAAGTATTT
CGATTTCTTGGCTTTATATATCTTGTGGAAAGGACGAAACACCGATTTAGACTACAAGACTGTGGATGGC
CCCTCCGGGAAACTGTGGCGTGATGGCCGCGGGGCTCTCCAGAACATCATCCCTGCCTCTACTGGCGCTG
CCAAGGCTGTGGGCAAGGTCATCCCTGAGCTGAACGGGAAGCTCACTGGCATGGCCTTCCGTGTCCCCAC
TGCCAACGTGTCAGTGGTGGACCTGACCTGCCGTCTAGAAAAACCTGCCAAATATGATGACATCAAGAAG
GTGGTGAAGCAGGCGTCGGAGGGCCCCCTCAAGGGCATCCTGGGCTACACTGAGCACCAGGTGGTCTCCT
CTGACTTCAACAGCGACACCCACTCCTCCACCTTCGACGCTGGGGCTGGCATTGCCCTCAACGACCACTT
TGTCAAGCTCATTTCCTGGTATGTGGCTGGGGCCAGAGACTGGCTCTTAAAAAGTGCAGGGTCTGGCGCC
CTCTGGTGGCTGGCTCAGAAAAAGGGCCCTGACAACTCTTTACATCTTCTAGGTATGACAACGAGTTCGG
ATATAGCAATAGAGTGGTCGATCTGATGGCTCATATGGCTAGCAAAGAGGGAAGCGGAGAAGGTAGAGGT
TCTCTCCTCACTTGTGGTGATGTTGAAGAAAACCCTGGTCCACCAAAGAAGAAGCGGAAGGTCGGTATCC
ACGGAGTCCCAGCAGCCGACAAGAAGTACAGCATCGGCCTGGACATCGGCACCAACTCTGTGGGCTGGGC
CGTGATCACCGACGAGTACAAGGTGCCCAGCAAGAAATTCAAGGTGCTGGGCAACACCGACCGGCACAGC
ATCAAGAAGAACCTGATCGGAGCCCTGCTGTTCGACAGCGGCGAAACAGCCGAGGCCACCCGGCTGAAGA
GAACCGCCAGAAGAAGATACACCAGACGGAAGAACCGGATCTGCTATCTGCAAGAGATCTTCAGCAACGA
GATGGCCAAGGTGGACGACAGCTTCTTCCACAGACTGGAAGAGTCCTTCCTGGTGGAAGAGGATAAGAAG
CACGAGCGGCACCCCATCTTCGGCAACATCGTGGACGAGGTGGCCTACCACGAGAAGTACCCCACCATCT
ACCACCTGAGAAAGAAACTGGTGGACAGCACCGACAAGGCCGACCTGCGGCTGATCTATCTGGCCCTGGC
CCACATGATCAAGTTCCGGGGCCACTTCCTGATCGAGGGCGACCTGAACCCCGACAACAGCGACGTGGAC
AAGCTGTTCATCCAGCTGGTGCAGACCTACAACCAGCTGTTCGAGGAAAACCCCATCAACGCCAGCGGCG
TGGACGCCAAGGCCATCCTGTCTGCCAGACTGAGCAAGAGCAGACGGCTGGAAAATCTGATCGCCCAGCT
GCCCGGCGAGAAGAAGAATGGCCTGTTCGGAAACCTGATTGCCCTGAGCCTGGGCCTGACCCCCAACTTC
AAGAGCAACTTCGACCTGGCCGAGGATGCCAAACTGCAGCTGAGCAAGGACACCTACGACGACGACCTGG
ACAACCTGCTGGCCCAGATCGGCGACCAGTACGCCGACCTGTTTCTGGCCGCCAAGAACCTGTCCGACGC
CATCCTGCTGAGCGACATCCTGAGAGTGAACACCGAGATCACCAAGGCCCCCCTGAGCGCCTCTATGATC
AAGAGATACGACGAGCACCACCAGGACCTGACCCTGCTGAAAGCTCTCGTGCGGCAGCAGCTGCCTGAGA
AGTACAAAGAGATTTTCTTCGACCAGAGCAAGAACGGCTACGCCGGCTACATTGACGGCGGAGCCAGCCA
GGAAGAGTTCTACAAGTTCATCAAGCCCATCCTGGAAAAGATGGACGGCACCGAGGAACTGCTCGTGAAG
CTGAACAGAGAGGACCTGCTGCGGAAGCAGCGGACCTTCGACAACGGCAGCATCCCCCACCAGATCCACC
TGGGAGAGCTGCACGCCATTCTGCGGCGGCAGGAAGATTTTTACCCATTCCTGAAGGACAACCGGGAAAA
GATCGAGAAGATCCTGACCTTCCGCATCCCCTACTACGTGGGCCCTCTGGCCAGGGGAAACAGCAGATTC
GCCTGGATGACCAGAAAGAGCGAGGAAACCATCACCCCCTGGAACTTCGAGGAAGTGGTGGACAAGGGCG
CTTCCGCCCAGAGCTTCATCGAGCGGATGACCAACTTCGATAAGAACCTGCCCAACGAGAAGGTGCTGCC
CAAGCACAGCCTGCTGTACGAGTACTTCACCGTGTATAACGAGCTGACCAAAGTGAAATACGTGACCGAG
GGAATGAGAAAGCCCGCCTTCCTGAGCGGCGAGCAGAAAAAGGCCATCGTGGACCTGCTGTTCAAGACCA
ACCGGAAAGTGACCGTGAAGCAGCTGAAAGAGGACTACTTCAAGAAAATCGAGTGCTTCGACTCCGTGGA
AATCTCCGGCGTGGAAGATCGGTTCAACGCCTCCCTGGGCACATACCACGATCTGCTGAAAATTATCAAG
GACAAGGACTTCCTGGACAATGAGGAAAACGAGGACATTCTGGAAGATATCGTGCTGACCCTGACACTGT
TTGAGGACAGAGAGATGATCGAGGAACGGCTGAAAACCTATGCCCACCTGTTCGACGACAAAGTGATGAA
GCAGCTGAAGCGGCGGAGATACACCGGCTGGGGCAGGCTGAGCCGGAAGCTGATCAACGGCATCCGGGAC
AAGCAGTCCGGCAAGACAATCCTGGATTTCCTGAAGTCCGACGGCTTCGCCAACAGAAACTTCATGCAGC
TGATCCACGACGACAGCCTGACCTTTAAAGAGGACATCCAGAAAGCCCAGGTGTCCGGCCAGGGCGATAG
CCTGCACGAGCACATTGCCAATCTGGCCGGCAGCCCCGCCATTAAGAAGGGCATCCTGCAGACAGTGAAG
GTGGTGGACGAGCTCGTGAAAGTGATGGGCCGGCACAAGCCCGAGAACATCGTGATCGAAATGGCCAGAG
AGAACCAGACCACCCAGAAGGGACAGAAGAACAGCCGCGAGAGAATGAAGCGGATCGAAGAGGGCATCAA
AGAGCTGGGCAGCCAGATCCTGAAAGAACACCCCGTGGAAAACACCCAGCTGCAGAACGAGAAGCTGTAC
CTGTACTACCTGCAGAATGGGCGGGATATGTACGTGGACCAGGAACTGGACATCAACCGGCTGTCCGACT
ACGATGTGGACCATATCGTGCCTCAGAGCTTTCTGAAGGACGACTCCATCGACAACAAGGTGCTGACCAG
AAGCGACAAGAACCGGGGCAAGAGCGACAACGTGCCCTCCGAAGAGGTCGTGAAGAAGATGAAGAACTAC
TGGCGGCAGCTGCTGAACGCCAAGCTGATTACCCAGAGAAAGTTCGACAATCTGACCAAGGCCGAGAGAG
GCGGCCTGAGCGAACTGGATAAGGCCGGCTTCATCAAGAGACAGCTGGTGGAAACCCGGCAGATCACAAA
GCACGTGGCACAGATCCTGGACTCCCGGATGAACACTAAGTACGACGAGAATGACAAGCTGATCCGGGAA
GTGAAAGTGATCACCCTGAAGTCCAAGCTGGTGTCCGATTTCCGGAAGGATTTCCAGTTTTACAAAGTGC
GCGAGATCAACAACTACCACCACGCCCACGACGCCTACCTGAACGCCGTCGTGGGAACCGCCCTGATCAA
AAAGTACCCTAAGCTGGAAAGCGAGTTCGTGTACGGCGACTACAAGGTGTACGACGTGCGGAAGATGATC
GCCAAGAGCGAGCAGGAAATCGGCAAGGCTACCGCCAAGTACTTCTTCTACAGCAACATCATGAACTTTT
TCAAGACCGAGATTACCCTGGCCAACGGCGAGATCCGGAAGCGGCCTCTGATCGAGACAAACGGCGAAAC
CGGGGAGATCGTGTGGGATAAGGGCCGGGATTTTGCCACCGTGCGGAAAGTGCTGAGCATGCCCCAAGTG
AATATCGTGAAAAAGACCGAGGTGCAGACAGGCGGCTTCAGCAAAGAGTCTATCCTGCCCAAGAGGAACA
GCGATAAGCTGATCGCCAGAAAGAAGGACTGGGACCCTAAGAAGTACGGCGGCTTCGACAGCCCCACCGT
GGCCTATTCTGTGCTGGTGGTGGCCAAAGTGGAAAAGGGCAAGTCCAAGAAACTGAAGAGTGTGAAAGAG
CTGCTGGGGATCACCATCATGGAAAGAAGCAGCTTCGAGAAGAATCCCATCGACTTTCTGGAAGCCAAGG
GCTACAAAGAAGTGAAAAAGGACCTGATCATCAAGCTGCCTAAGTACTCCCTGTTCGAGCTGGAAAACGG
CCGGAAGAGAATGCTGGCCTCTGCCGGCGAACTGCAGAAGGGAAACGAACTGGCCCTGCCCTCCAAATAT
GTGAACTTCCTGTACCTGGCCAGCCACTATGAGAAGCTGAAGGGCTCCCCCGAGGATAATGAGCAGAAAC
AGCTGTTTGTGGAACAGCACAAGCACTACCTGGACGAGATCATCGAGCAGATCAGCGAGTTCTCCAAGAG
AGTGATCCTGGCCGACGCTAATCTGGACAAAGTGCTGTCCGCCTACAACAAGCACCGGGATAAGCCCATC
AGAGAGCAGGCCGAGAATATCATCCACCTGTTTACCCTGACCAATCTGGGAGCCCCTGCCGCCTTCAAGT
ACTTTGACACCACCATCGACCGGAAGAGGTACACCAGCACCAAAGAGGTGCTGGACGCCACCCTGATCCA
CCAGAGCATCACCGGCCTGTACGAGACACGGATCGACCTGTCTCAGCTGGGAGGCGACAAAAGGCCGGCG
GCCACGAAAAAGGCCGGCCAGGCAAAAAAGAAAAAGGAATTCGGCAGTGGAGAGGGCAGAGGAAGTCTGC
TAACATGCGGTGACGTCGAGGAGAATCCTGGCCCAGTGAGCAAGGGCGAGGAGCTGTTCACCGGGGTGGT
GCCCATCCTGGTCGAGCTGGACGGCGACGTAAACGGCCACAAGTTCAGCGTGTCCGGCGAGGGCGAGGGC
GATGCCACCTACGGCAAGCTGACCCTGAAGTTCATCTGCACCACCGGCAAGCTGCCCGTGCCCTGGCCCA
CCCTCGTGACCACCCTGACCTACGGCGTGCAGTGCTTCAGCCGCTACCCCGACCACATGAAGCAGCACGA
CTTCTTCAAGTCCGCCATGCCCGAAGGCTACGTCCAGGAGCGCACCATCTTCTTCAAGGACGACGGCAAC
TACAAGACCCGCGCCGAGGTGAAGTTCGAGGGCGACACCCTGGTGAACCGCATCGAGCTGAAGGGCATCG
ACTTCAAGGAGGACGGCAACATCCTGGGGCACAAGCTGGAGTACAACTACAACAGCCACAACGTCTATAT
CATGGCCGACAAGCAGAAGAACGGCATCAAGGTGAACTTCAAGATCCGCCACAACATCGAGGACGGCAGC
GTGCAGCTCGCCGACCACTACCAGCAGAACACCCCCATCGGCGACGGCCCCGTGCTGCTGCCCGACAACC
ACTACCTGAGCACCCAGTCCGCCCTGAGCAAAGACCCCAACGAGAAGCGCGATCACATGGTCCTGCTGGA
GTTCGTGACCGCCGCCGGGATCACTCTCGGCATGGACGAGCTGTACAAGTGAGCGGCCGCGTCGAGTCTA
GAGGGCCCGTTTAAACCCGCTGATCAGCCTCGACTGTGCCTTCTAGTTGCCAGCCATCTGTTGTTTGCCC
CTCCCCCGTGCCTTCCTTGACCCTGGAAGGTGCCACTCCCACTGTCCTTTCCTAATAAAATGAGGAAATT
GCATCGCATTGTCTGAGTAGGTGTCATTCTATTCTGGGGGGTGGGGTGGGGCAGGACAGCAAGGGGGAGG
ATTGGGAAGACAATAGCAGGCATGCTGGGGATGCGGTGGGCTCTATGGATTTGGCTACAGCAACAGGGTG
GTGGACCTCATGGCCCACATGGCCTCCAAGGAGTAAGACCCCTGGACCACCAGCCCCAGCAAGAGCACAA
GAGGAAGAGAGAGACCCTCACTGCTGGGGAGTCCCTGCCACACTCAGTCCCCCACCACACTGAATCTCCC
CTCCTCACAGTTTCCATGTAGACCCCTTGAAGAGGGGAGGGGCCTAGGGAGCCGCACCTTGTCATGTACC
ATCAATAAAGTACCCTGTGCTCAACCAGTTACTTGTCCTGTCTTATTCTAGGGTCTGGGGCAGAGGGGAG
GGAAGCTGGGCTTGTGTCAAGGTGAGACATTCTTGCTGGGGAGGGACCTGGTATGTTCTCCTCAGACTGA
GGGTAGGGCCTCCAAACAGCCTTGCTTGCTTCGAGAACCATTTGCTTCCCGCTCAGACGTCTTGAGTGCT
ACAGGAAGCTGGCACCACTACTTCAGAGAACAAGGCCTTTTCCTCTCCTCGCTCCAGTCCCAAAAACGAA
GGGGACTAAAACGGGTCTTCGAGAAGACCTTTTTTTTGAATTCTGATGCGGTATTTTCTCCTTACGCATC
TGTGCGGTATTTCACACCGCATA
[142 nt withheld, positions 7724-7865]
C
[141 nt withheld, positions 7867-8007]
CCTTTGACGTTGGAGTCCACGTTCTTT
[37 nt withheld, positions 8035-8071]
ACTCTATCTCGGGCTATTCTTTTGATTTATAAGGGATTTTGCCGATTTCGGTCTATTGGTTAAAAAATGA
GCTGATTTAACAAAAATTTAACGCGAATTTTAACAAAATATTAACGTTTACAATTTTATGGTGCACTCTC
AGTACAATCTGCTCTGATGCCGCATAGTTAAGCCAGCCCCGACACCCGCCAACACCCGCTGACGCGCCCT
GACGGGCTTGTCTGCTCCCGGCATCCGCTTACAGACAAGCTGTGACCGTCTCCGGGAGCTGCATGTGTCA
GAGGTTTTCACCGTCATCACCGAAACGCGCGAGACGAAAGGGCCTCGTGATACGCCTATTTTTATAGGTT
AATGTCATGATAATAATGGTTTCTTAGACGTCAGGTGGCACTTTTCGGGGAAATGTGCGCGGAACCCCTA
TTTGTTTATTTTTCTAAATACATTCAAATATGTATCCGCTCATGAGACAATAACCCTGATAAATGCTTCA
ATAATATTGAAAAAGGAAGAGTATGAGTATTCAACATTTCCGTGTCGCCCTTATTCCCTTTTTTGCGGCA
TTTTGCCTTCCTGTTTTTGCTCACCCAGAAACGCTGGTGAAAGTAAAAGATGCTGAAGATCAGTTGGGTG
CACGAGTGGGTTACATCGAACTGGATCTCAACAGCGGTAAGATCCTTGAGAGTTTTCGCCCCGAAGAACG
TTTTCCAATGATGAGCACTTTTAAAGTTCTGCTATGTGGCGCGGTATTATCCCGTATTGACGCCGGGCAA
GAGCAACTCGGTCGCCGCATACACTATTCTCAGAATGACTTGGTTGAGTACTCACCAGTCACAGAAAAGC
ATCTTACGGATGGCATGACAGTAAGAGAATTATGCAGTGCTGCCATAACCATGAGTGATAACACTGCGGC
CAACTTACTTCTGACAACGATCGGAGGACCGAAGGAGCTAACCGCTTTTTTGCACAACATGGGGGATCAT
GTAACTCGCCTTGATCGTTGGGAACCGGAGCTGAATGAAGCCATACCAAACGACGAGCGTGACACCACGA
TGCCTGTAGCAATGGCAACAACGTTGCGCAAACTATTAACTGGCGAACTACTTACTCTAGCTTCCCGGCA
ACAATTAATAGACTGGATGGAGGCGGATAAAGTTGCAGGACCACTTCTGCGCTCGGCCCTTCCGGCTGGC
TGGTTTATTGCTGATAAATCTGGAGCCGGTGAGCGTGGAAGCCGCGGTATCATTGCAGCACTGGGGCCAG
ATGGTAAGCCCTCCCGTATCGTAGTTATCTACACGACGGGGAGTCAGGCAACTATGGATGAACGAAATAG
ACAGATCGCTGAGATAGGTGCCTCACTGATTAAGCATTGGTAACTGTCAGACCAAGTTTACTCATATATA
CTTTAG
